>Addgene plasmid #197273 | His-huH2Ax-huH2B | addgene full sequence | sequence record 386607 | Addgene NGS Result
GGGGAATTGTGAGCGGATAACAATTCCCCTCTAGAAATAATTTTGTTTAACTTTAAGAAGGAGATATACC
ATGGGCAGCAGCCATCACCATCATCACCACAGCCAGGATCCAGAGAACCTCTACTTCCAAGGCATGTCGG
GCCGCGGCAAGACTGGCGGCAAGGCCCGCGCCAAGGCCAAGTCGCGCTCGTCGCGCGCCGGCCTCCAGTT
CCCAGTGGGCCGTGTACACCGGCTGCTGCGGAAGGGCCACTACGCCGAGCGCGTTGGCGCCGGCGCGCCA
GTGTACCTGGCGGCAGTGCTGGAGTACCTCACCGCTGAGATCCTGGAGCTGGCGGGCAATGCGGCCCGCG
ACAACAAGAAGACGCGAATCATCCCCCGCCACCTGCAGCTGGCCATCCGCAACGACGAGGAGCTCAACAA
GCTGCTGGGCGGCGTGACGATCGCCCAGGGAGGCGTCCTGCCCAACATCCAGGCCGTGCTGCTGCCCAAG
AAGACCAGCGCCACCGTGGGGCCGAAGGCGCCCTCGGGCGGCAAGAAGGCCGAGCAGGACTCCGAGGAGT
ACTAAAAGCTTGCGGCCGCATAATGCTTAAGTCGAACAGAAAGTAATCGTATTGTACACGGCCGCATAAT
CGAAATTAATACGACTCACTATAGGGGAATTGTGAGCGGATAACAATTCCCCATCTTAGTATATTAGTTA
AGTATAAGAAGGAGATATACAT
[378 nt withheld, positions 723-1100]
TAGTCTCGAGTCTGGTAAAGAAACCGCTGCTGCGAAATTTGAACGCCAGCACATGGACTCGTCTACTAGC
GCAGCTTAATTAACCTAGGCTGCTGCCACCGCTGAGCAATAACTAGCATAACCCCTTGGGGCCTCTAAAC
GGGTCTTGAGGGGTTTTTTGCTGAAAGGAGGAACTATATCCGGATTGGCGAATGGG
[124 nt withheld, positions 1297-1420]
C
[91 nt withheld, positions 1422-1512]
A
[49 nt withheld, positions 1514-1562]
CCTTTGACGTTGGAGTCCACGTTCTTT
[37 nt withheld, positions 1590-1626]
ACCCTATCTCGGTCTATTCTTTTGATTTATAAGGGATTTTGCCGATTTCGGCCTATTGGTTAAAAAATGA
GCTGATTTAACAAAAATTTAACGCGAATTTTAACAAAATATTAACGTTTACAATTTCTGGCGGCACGATG
GCATGAGATTATCAAAAAGGATCTTCACCTAGATCCTTTTAAATTAAAAATGAAGTTTTAAATCAATCTA
AAGTATATATGAGTAAACTTGGTCTGACAGTTACCAATGCTTAATCAGTGAGGCACCTATCTCAGCGATC
TGTCTATTTCGTTCATCCATAGTTGCCTGACTCCCCGTCGTGTAGATAACTACGATACGGGAGGGCTTAC
CATCTGGCCCCAGTGCTGCAATGATACCGCGAGACCCACGCTCACCGGCTCCAGATTTATCAGCAATAAA
CCAGCCAGCCGGAAGGGCCGAGCGCAGAAGTGGTCCTGCAACTTTATCCGCCTCCATCCAGTCTATTAAT
TGTTGCCGGGAAGCTAGAGTAAGTAGTTCGCCAGTTAATAGTTTGCGCAACGTTGTTGCCATTGCTACAG
GCATCGTGGTGTCACGCTCGTCGTTTGGTATGGCTTCATTCAGCTCCGGTTCCCAACGATCAAGGCGAGT
TACATGATCCCCCATGTTGTGCAAAAAAGCGGTTAGCTCCTTCGGTCCTCCGATCGTTGTCAGAAGTAAG
TTGGCCGCAGTGTTATCACTCATGGTTATGGCAGCACTGCATAATTCTCTTACTGTCATGCCATCCGTAA
GATGCTTTTCTGTGACTGGTGAGTACTCAACCAAGTCATTCTGAGAATAGTGTATGCGGCGACCGAGTTG
CTCTTGCCCGGCGTCAATACGGGATAATACCGCGCCACATAGCAGAACTTTAAAAGTGCTCATCATTGGA
AAACGTTCTTCGGGGCGAAAACTCTCAAGGATCTTACCGCTGTTGAGATCCAGTTCGATGTAACCCACTC
GTGCACCCAACTGATCTTCAGCATCTTTTACTTTCACCAGCGTTTCTGGGTGAGCAAAAACAGGAAGGCA
AAATGCCGCAAAAAAGGGAATAAGGGCGACACGGAAATGTTGAATACTCATACTCTTCCTTTTTCAATCA
TGATTGAAGCATTTATCAGGGTTATTGTCTCATGAGCGGATACATATTTGAATGTATTTAGAAAAATAAA
CAAATAGGTCATGACCAAAATCCCTTAACGTGAGTTTTCGTTCCACTGAGCGTCAGACCCCGTAGAAAAG
ATCAAAGGATCTTCTTGAGATCCTTTTTTTCTGCGCGTAATCTGCTGCTTGCAAACAAAAAAACCACCGC
TACCAGCGGTGGTTTGTTTGCCGGATCAAGAGCTACCAACTCTTTTTCCGAAGGTAACTGGCTTCAGCAG
AGCGCAGATACCAAATACTGTCCTTCTAGTGTAGCCGTAGTTAGGCCACCACTTCAAGAACTCTGTAGCA
CCGCCTACATACCTCGCTCTGCTAATCCTGTTACCAGTGGCTGCTGCCAGTGGCGATAAGTCGTGTCTTA
CCGGGTTGGACTCAAGACGATAGTTACCGGATAAGGCGCAGCGGTCGGGCTGAACGGGGGGTTCGTGCAC
ACAGCCCAGCTTGGAGCGAACGACCTACACCGAACTGAGATACCTACAGCGTGAGCTATGAGAAAGCGCC
ACGCTTCCCGAAGGGAGAAAGGCGGACAGGTATCCGGTAAGCGGCAGGGTCGGAACAGGAGAGCGCACGA
GGGAGCTTCCAGGGGGAAACGCCTGGTATCTTTATAGTCCTGTCGGGTTTCGCCACCTCTGACTTGAGCG
TCGATTTTTGTGATGCTCGTCAGGGGGGCGGAGCCTATGGAAAAACGCCAGCAACGCGGCCTTTTTACGG
TTCCTGGCCTTTTGCTGGCCTTTTGCTCACATGTTCTTTCCTGCGTTATCCCCTGATTCTGTGGATAACC
GTATTACCGCCTTTGAGTGAGCTGATACCGCTCGCCGCAGCCGAACGACCGAGCGCAGCGAGTCAGTGAG
CGAGGAAGCGGAAGAGCGCCTGATGCGGTATTTTCTCCTTACGCATCTGTGCGGTATTTCACACCGCAAT
GGTGCACTCTCAGTACAATCTGCTCTGATGCCGCATAGTTAAGCCAGTATACACTCCGCTATCGCTACGT
GACTGGGTCATGGCTGCGCCCCGACACCCGCCAACACCCGCTGACGCGCCCTGACGGGCTTGTCTGCTCC
CGGCATCCGCTTACAGACAAGCTGTGACCGTCTCCGGGAGCTGCATGTGTCAGAGGTTTTCACCGTCATC
ACCGAAACGCGCGAGGCAGCTGCGGTAAAGCTCATCAGCGTGGTCGTGAAGCGATTCACAGATGTCTGCC
TGTTCATCCGCGTCCAGCTCGTTGAGTTTCTCCAGAAGCGTTAATGTCTGGCTTCTGATAAAGCGGGCCA
TGTTAAGGGCGGTTTTTTCCTGTTTGGTCACTGATGCCTCCGTGTAAGGGGGATTTCTGTTCATGGGGGT
AATGATACCGATGAAACGAGAGAGGATGCTCACGATACGGGTTACTGATGATGAACATGCCCGGTTACTG
GAACGTTGTGAGGGTAAACAACTGGCGGTATGGATGCGGCGGGACCAGAGAAAAATCACTCAGGGTCAAT
GCCAGCGCTTCGTTAATACAGATGTAGGTGTTCCACAGGGTAGCCAGCAGCATCCTGCGATGCAGATCCG
GAACATAATGGTGCAGGGCGCTGACTTCCGCGTTTCCAGACTTTACGAAACACGGAAACCGAAGACCATT
CATGTTGTTGCTCAGGTCGCAGACGTTTTGCAGCAGCAGTCGCTTCACGTTCGCTCGCGTATCGGTGATT
CATTCTGCTAACCAGTAAGGCAACCCCGCCAGCCTAGCCGGGTCCTCAACGACAGGAGCACGATCATGCT
AGTCATGCCCCGCGCCCACCGGAAGGAGCTGACTGGGTTGAAGGCTCTCAAGGGCATCGGTCGAGATCCC
GGTGCCTAATGAGTGAGCTAACTTACATTAATTGCGTTGCGCTCACTGCCCGCTTTCCAGTCGGGAAACC
TGTCGTGCCAGCTGCATTAATGAATCGGCCAACGCGCGGGGAGAGGCGGTTTGCGTATTGGGCGCCAGGG
TGGTTTTTCTTTTCACCAGTGAGACGGGCAACAGCTGATTGCCCTTCACCGCCTGGCCCTGAGAGAGTTG
CAGCAAGCGGTCCACGCTGGTTTGCCCCAGCAGGCGAAAATCCTGTTTGATGGTGGTTAACGGCGGGATA
TAACATGAGCTGTCTTCGGTATCGTCGTATCCCACTACCGAGATGTCCGCACCAACGCGCAGCCCGGACT
CGGTAATGGCGCGCATTGCGCCCAGCGCCATCTGATCGTTGGCAACCAGCATCGCAGTGGGAACGATGCC
CTCATTCAGCATTTGCATGGTTTGTTGAAAACCGGACATGGCACTCCAGTCGCCTTCCCGTTCCGCTATC
GGCTGAATTTGATTGCGAGTGAGATATTTATGCCAGCCAGCCAGACGCAGACGCGCCGAGACAGAACTTA
ATGGGCCCGCTAACAGCGCGATTTGCTGGTGACCCAATGCGACCAGATGCTCCACGCCCAGTCGCGTACC
GTCTTCATGGGAGAAAATAATACTGTTGATGGGTGTCTGGTCAGAGACATCAAGAAATAACGCCGGAACA
TTAGTGCAGGCAGCTTCCACAGCAATGGCATCCTGGTCATCCAGCGGATAGTTAATGATCAGCCCACTGA
CGCGTTGCGCGAGAAGATTGTGCACCGCCGCTTTACAGGCTTCGACGCCGCTTCGTTCTACCATCGACAC
CACCACGCTGGCACCCAGTTGATCGGCGCGAGATTTAATCGCCGCGACAATTTGCGACGGCGCGTGCAGG
GCCAGACTGGAGGTGGCAACGCCAATCAGCAACGACTGTTTGCCCGCCAGTTGTTGTGCCACGCGGTTGG
GAATGTAATTCAGCTCCGCCATCGCCGCTTCCACTTTTTCCCGCGTTTTCGCAGAAACGTGGCTGGCCTG
GTTCACCACGCGGGAAACGGTCTGATAAGAGACACCGGCATACTCTGCGACATCGTATAACGTTACTGGT
TTCACATTCACCACCCTGAATTGACTCTCTTCCGGGCGCTATCATGCCATACCGCGAAAGGTTTTGCGCC
ATTCGATGGTGTCCGGGATCTCGACGCTCTCCCTTATGCGACTCCTGCATTAGGAAGCAGCCCAGTAGTA
GGTTGAGGCCGTTGAGCACCGCCGCCGCAAGGAATGGTGCATGCAAGGAGATGGCGCCCAACAGTCCCCC
GGCCACGGGGCCTGCCACCATACCCACGCCGAAACAAGCGCTCATGAGCCCGAAGTGGCGAGCCCGATCT
TCCCCATCGGTGATGTCGGCGATATAGGCGCCAGCAACCGCACCTGTGGCGCCGGTGATGCCGGCCACGA
TGCGTCCGGCGTAGAGGATCGAGATCGATCTCGATCCCGCGAAATTAATACGACTCACTATA
Features (pLannotate 1.2.2; 22 found; start..end, strand, type, name):
      3..27      +  protein_bind   lac operator: The lac repressor binds to the lac operator to inhibit transcription in E. coli. This inhibition can be relieved by adding lactose or isopropyl-β-D-thiogalactopyranoside (IPTG). lac repressor encoded by lacI
     42..64      +  RBS            RBS: efficient ribosome binding site from bacteriophage T7 gene 10 (Olins and Rangwala, 1989)
    134..562     +  CDS            H2AX: H2AX_HUMAN - Also known as H2AFX From Homo sapiens (Human).
    637..655     +  promoter       T7 promoter: promoter for bacteriophage T7 RNA polymerase
    656..680     +  protein_bind   lac operator: The lac repressor binds to the lac operator to inhibit transcription in E. coli. This inhibition can be relieved by adding lactose or isopropyl-β-D-thiogalactopyranoside (IPTG). lac repressor encoded by lacI
    723..1102    +  CDS            H2B (fragment) (sequence partly withheld): human histone H2B; HIST1H2BJ
   1117..1158    +  CDS            S-Tag (fragment): affinity and epitope tag derived from pancreatic ribonuclease A
   1188..1205    +  CDS            SET1 (fragment): solubility-enhancement tag derived from T7 phage gene 10B
   1213..1260    +  terminator     T7 terminator: transcription terminator for bacteriophage T7 RNA polymerase
   1297..1752    +  rep_origin     f1 ori (sequence partly withheld): f1 bacteriophage origin of replication; arrow indicates direction of (+) strand synthesis
   1867..2727    -  CDS            AmpR: β-lactamase; bla; confers resistance to ampicillin, carbenicillin, and related antibiotics
   2728..2820    -  promoter       AmpR promoter: bla
   2901..3489    +  rep_origin     ori: high-copy-number ColE1/pMB1/pBR322/pUC origin of replication
   3675..3814    -  misc_feature   bom: basis of mobility region from pBR322
   3916..4107    -  CDS            rop: Rop protein, which maintains plasmids at low copy number; rop
   4124..4504    +  CDS            YPB1_ECOLX: Protein predicted: Swiss-Prot protein existence level 4. From Escherichia coli.
   4566..4630    -  CDS            TcR (fragment): tetracycline efflux protein; tet; confers resistance to tetracycline
   4645..4666    -  protein_bind   CAP binding site: CAP binding activates transcription in the presence of cAMP. E. coli catabolite activator protein
   4679..5761    -  CDS            lacI: lac repressor; lacI; The lac repressor binds to the lac operator to inhibit transcription in E. coli. This inhibition can be relieved by adding lactose or isopropyl-β-D-thiogalactopyranoside (IPTG).
   5762..5839    -  promoter       lacI promoter: lacI
   5847..6126    -  CDS            TcR (fragment): tetracycline efflux protein; tet; confers resistance to tetracycline
   6152..2       +  promoter       T7 promoter (across the origin): promoter for bacteriophage T7 RNA polymerase
