[The description below was written by a language model from this plasmid's Addgene catalogue record and pLannotate feature annotations shown in this document.]
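Description:
His-huH2Ax-huH2B is a bacterial co-expression plasmid built on the pETDuet backbone, carrying the human histones H2AX and H2B in the vector's two separate expression cassettes. The 6,168-nt plasmid is propagated in E. coli under ampicillin selection (β-lactamase with its own promoter). It replicates from a ColE1/pBR322-type origin accompanied by the bom region and the rop gene, consistent with the low copy number recorded. An f1 origin is also present, and short tetracycline-resistance fragments are non-functional backbone remnants.

Each histone sits behind its own T7 promoter with an adjacent lac operator, and the plasmid-encoded lacI repressor keeps both units silent until IPTG induction in a host that supplies T7 RNA polymerase. The first cassette, whose T7 promoter spans the sequence origin, uses the T7 gene 10 ribosome binding site to drive H2AX, which the record says carries an N-terminal histidine tag contributed by the backbone. The tag is not separately annotated in the feature table. The second cassette expresses H2B, listed as untagged. The S-Tag fragment annotated downstream is a backbone element, and the record does not indicate that it is fused to H2B. A single T7 terminator follows the second cassette. The catalogue lists the substitutions T137E, A139D and Q141E under the H2B insert entry, but explicitly assigns them to H2AX, placing them in the C-terminal tail of that histone.

Producing both histones from one plasmid allows them to be co-expressed and the pair recovered through the tag on H2AX. The associated publication concerns structural studies of γH2AX-containing nucleosomes, suggesting use in nucleosome reconstitution, although the stated purpose records only that the two human histones were inserted.
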