Addgene plasmid #197273: His-huH2Ax-huH2B
Purpose: Human (hu) histones H2Ax and H2B inserted into a plasmid
Depositing lab: Mark Glover. Depositing organization: University of Alberta. Publication: Structural insights into gammaH2Ax containing nucleosomes. Panigrahi R, Edwards R, Islam MT, Lu J, Kulepa A, Kim TH, Mark Glover JN. Nucleic Acids Res. 2025 Oct 14;53(19):gkaf1028. doi: 10.1093/nar/gkaf1028. PubMed 41123210.
Backbone
  Vector backbone: pETDUET
  Vector type: Bacterial Expression
Growth in bacteria
  Bacterial resistance: Ampicillin, 100 μg/mL
  Growth temperature: 37°C
  Growth strain: DH5alpha
  Copy number: Low Copy
Gene/Insert 1
  Gene/Insert name: huH2Ax
  Species: H. sapiens (human)
  Tag / fusion protein: Histidine tag (N terminal on backbone)
Gene/Insert 2
  Gene/Insert name: huH2B
  Species: H. sapiens (human)
  Tag / fusion protein: No tag
  Mutation: T137E, A139D, and Q141E in H2Ax
Terms and licenses: Academic/Nonprofit Terms; Industry Terms: Not Available to Industry
How to cite: His-huH2Ax-huH2B was a gift from Mark Glover (Addgene plasmid # 197273 ; http://n2t.net/addgene:197273 ; RRID:Addgene_197273)
