>Addgene plasmid #197273 | His-huH2Ax-huH2B | depositor partial sequence | sequence record 382482 | huH2A
ATGTCGGGCCGCGGCAAGACTGGCGGCAAGGCCCGCGCCAAGGCCAAGTCGCGCTCGTCGCGCGCCGGCC
TCCAGTTCCCAGTGGGCCGTGTACACCGGCTGCTGCGGAAGGGCCACTACGCCGAGCGCGTTGGCGCCGG
CGCGCCAGTGTACCTGGCGGCAGTGCTGGAGTACCTCACCGCTGAGATCCTGGAGCTGGCGGGCAATGCG
GCCCGCGACAACAAGAAGACGCGAATCATCCCCCGCCACCTGCAGCTGGCCATCCGCAACGACGAGGAGC
TCAACAAGCTGCTGGGCGGCGTGACGATCGCCCAGGGAGGCGTCCTGCCCAACATCCAGGCCGTGCTGCT
GCCCAAGAAGACCAGCGCCACCGTGGGGCCGAAGGCGCCCTCGGGCGGCAAGAAGGCCGAGCAGGACTCC
CAGGAGTAC
