>Addgene plasmid #197273 | His-huH2Ax-huH2B | depositor partial sequence | sequence record 382483 | huH2B
[378 nt withheld, positions 1-378]
